Addgene plasmid #183531: pAAV-CaMKIIa-rsChRmine-eYFP-WPRE
Purpose: Optogenetics
Depositing lab: Karl Deisseroth. Depositing organization: Stanford University. Publication: Structural basis for channel conduction in the pump-like channelrhodopsin ChRmine. Kishi KE, Kim YS, Fukuda M, Inoue M, Kusakizako T, Wang PY, Ramakrishnan C, Byrne EFX, Thadhani E, Paggi JM, Matsui TE, Yamashita K, Nagata T, Konno M, Quirin S, Lo M, Benster T, Uemura T, Liu K, Shibata M, Nomura N, Iwata S, Nureki O, Dror RO, Inoue K, Deisseroth K, Kato HE. Cell. 2022 Feb 17;185(4):672-689.e23. doi: 10.1016/j.cell.2022.01.007. Epub 2022 Feb 2. PubMed 35114111.
Backbone
  Vector backbone: pAAV-CaMKIIa
  Backbone manufacturer: Stratagene
  Backbone size w/o insert (bp): 5384
  Vector type: AAV
Growth in bacteria
  Bacterial resistance: Ampicillin, 100 μg/mL
  Growth temperature: 37°C
  Growth strain: NEB Stable
  Copy number: High Copy
Gene/Insert
  Gene/Insert name: rsChRmine-eYFP
  Species: Synthetic; derived from Tiarina fusus
  Insert size (bp): 1710
  Mutation: I146M/G174S
  Promoter: CaMKIIa
  Cloning method: Restriction Enzyme; 5′ cloning site BamHI (not destroyed); 3′ cloning site EcoRI (not destroyed)
  Sequencing primers: 5′ CTGGATGCTGACGAAGGCTCG; 3′ GAATACCAGTCAATCTTTCAC
Terms and licenses: Academic/Nonprofit Terms; Industry Terms: Not Available to Industry
How to cite: pAAV-CaMKIIa-rsChRmine-eYFP-WPRE was a gift from Karl Deisseroth (Addgene plasmid # 183531 ; http://n2t.net/addgene:183531 ; RRID:Addgene_183531)
