[The description below was written by a language model from this plasmid's Addgene catalogue record and pLannotate feature annotations shown in this document.]
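Description:
pAAV-CaMKIIa-rsChRmine-eYFP-WPRE is an adeno-associated virus transfer plasmid for optogenetics, built on a Stratagene-derived pAAV-CaMKIIa backbone. In bacteria it is maintained as a high-copy plasmid through a ColE1/pUC-type origin and selected with ampicillin via the β-lactamase gene. An f1 phage origin is also present. The expression cassette is flanked by AAV2 inverted terminal repeats, which allow the intervening DNA to be replicated and packaged into recombinant AAV particles when rep/cap and helper functions are supplied in trans. The annotation detects the downstream ITR as a full element, but the upstream one only as short fragments. This is common for these repeat-rich, hard-to-sequence regions, and it fits the recorded use of a recombination-deficient growth strain.

The payload is driven by the mouse CaMKIIα promoter, widely used to bias expression toward excitatory neurons. It controls rsChRmine, a synthetic variant of the pump-like cation channelrhodopsin ChRmine (derived from Tiarina fusus) carrying the I146M and G174S substitutions. The opsin coding region itself was not recognised by the automated annotation, but it would occupy the unannotated gap between the promoter and the fluorescent tag. The opsin is fused at its C-terminus to eYFP for visualising expression. A short fragment of the Kir2.1 (KCNJ2) potassium channel lies immediately upstream of eYFP, consistent with the membrane trafficking signal commonly added to opsins to improve surface expression. Downstream, a WPRE enhances transcript stability and expression, and a human growth hormone polyadenylation signal terminates the message. The insert sits between retained BamHI and EcoRI sites. The construct is suited to producing AAV for light-driven activation of neurons.
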