Features (pLannotate 1.2.2; 16 found; start..end, strand, type, name):
     12..39      +  repeat_region  AAV2 ITR (fragment): inverted terminal repeat of adeno-associated virus serotype 2 inverted
     68..95      +  repeat_region  AAV2 ITR (fragment): inverted terminal repeat of adeno-associated virus serotype 2 inverted
    149..1437    +  promoter       CaMKII promoter: promoter for the mouse calcium/calmodulin-dependent kinase II α subunit
   2412..2471    +  CDS            KCNJ2 (fragment): KCNJ2_HUMAN - Also known as IRK1. Experimental evidence at protein level: Swiss-Prot protein existence level 1. Probably participates in establishing action potential waveform and excitability of neuronal and muscle tissues. Inward rectifier potassium channels are characterized by a greater tendency to allow potassium to flow into the cell rather than out of it. Their voltage dependence is regulated by the concentration of extracellular potassium; as external potassium is raised, the voltage range of the channel opening shifts to more positive voltages. The inward rectification is mainly due t
   2470..3186    +  CDS            EYFP: enhanced YFP mammalian codon-optimized
   3213..3237    +  misc_feature   MCS (fragment): pBluescript multiple cloning site
   3237..3825    +  misc_feature   WPRE: woodchuck hepatitis virus posttranscriptional regulatory element
   3857..4333    +  polyA_signal   hGH poly(A) signal: human growth hormone polyadenylation signal
   4373..4513    +  repeat_region  AAV2 ITR: inverted terminal repeat of adeno-associated virus serotype 2 inverted
   4518..4569    -  misc_feature   bom (fragment): basis of mobility region from pBR322
   4588..5043    +  rep_origin     f1 ori (sequence partly withheld): f1 bacteriophage origin of replication; arrow indicates direction of (+) strand synthesis
   5044..5093    -  misc_feature   bom (fragment): basis of mobility region from pBR322
   5195..5230    -  CDS            rop (fragment): Rop protein, which maintains plasmids at low copy number; rop
   5325..5429    +  promoter       AmpR promoter: bla
   5430..6290    +  CDS            AmpR: β-lactamase; bla; confers resistance to ampicillin, carbenicillin, and related antibiotics
   6461..7049    +  rep_origin     ori: high-copy-number ColE1/pMB1/pBR322/pUC origin of replication
>Addgene plasmid #183531 | pAAV-CaMKIIa-rsChRmine-eYFP-WPRE | addgene full sequence | sequence record 362027 | Addgene NGS Result
CCTGCAGGCAGCTGCGCGCTCGCTCGCTCACTGAGGCCGCCCGGGCGTCGGGCGACCTTTGGTCGCCCGG
CCTCAGTGAGCGAGCGAGCGCGCAGAGAGGGAGTGGCCAACTCCATCACTAGGGGTTCCTGCGGCCGCAC
GCGTTTAACATTATGGCCTTAGGTCACTTCATCTCCATGGGGTTCTTCTTCTGATTTTCTAGAAAATGAG
ATGGGGGTGCAGAGAGCTTCCTCAGTGACCTGCCCAGGGTCACATCAGAAATGTCAGAGCTAGAACTTGA
ACTCAGATTACTAATCTTAAATTCCATGCCTTGGGGGCATGCAAGTACGATATACAGAAGGAGTGAACTC
ATTAGGGCAGATGACCAATGAGTTTAGGAAAGAAGAGTCCAGGGCAGGGTACATCTACACCACCCGCCCA
GCCCTGGGTGAGTCCAGCCACGTTCACCTCATTATAGTTGCCTCTCTCCAGTCCTACCTTGACGGGAAGC
ACAAGCAGAAACTGGGACAGGAGCCCCAGGAGACCAAATCTTCATGGTCCCTCTGGGAGGATGGGTGGGG
AGAGCTGTGGCAGAGGCCTCAGGAGGGGCCCTGCTGCTCAGTGGTGACAGATAGGGGTGAGAAAGCAGAC
AGAGTCATTCCGTCAGCATTCTGGGTCTGTTTGGTACTTCTTCTCACGCTAAGGTGGCGGTGTGATATGC
ACAATGGCTAAAAAGCAGGGAGAGCTGGAAAGAAACAAGGACAGAGACAGAGGCCAAGTCAACCAGACCA
ATTCCCAGAGGAAGCAAAGAAACCATTACAGAGACTACAAGGGGGAAGGGAAGGAGAGATGAATTAGCTT
CCCCTGTAAACCTTAGAACCCAGCTGTTGCCAGGGCAACGGGGCAATACCTGTCTCTTCAGAGGAGATGA
AGTTGCCAGGGTAACTACATCCTGTCTTTCTCAAGGACCATCCCAGAATGTGGCACCCACTAGCCGTTAC
CATAGCAACTGCCTCTTTGCCCCACTTAATCCCATCCCGTCTGTTAAAAGGGCCCTATAGTTGGAGGTGG
GGGAGGTAGGAAGAGCGATGATCACTTGTGGACTAAGTTTGTTCGCATCCCCTTCTCCAACCCCCTCAGT
ACATCACCCTGGGGGAACAGGGTCCACTTGCTCCTGGGCCCACACAGTCCTGCAGTATTGTGTATATAAG
GCCAGGGCAAAGAGGAGCAGGTTTTAAAGTGAAAGGCAGGCAGGTGTTGGGGAGGCAGTTACCGGGGCAA
CGGGAACAGGGCGTTTCGGAGGTGGTTGCCATGGGGACCTGGATGCTGACGAAGGCTCGCGAGGCTGTGA
GCAGCCACAGTGCCCTGCTCAGAAGCCCCAAGCTCGTCAGTCAAGCCGGTTCTCCGTTTGCACTCAGGAG
CACGGGCAGGCGAGTGGCCCCTAGTTCTGGGGGCAGCTCTAGAGCGGTACCGGATCCCCGGGTACCGGTG
CCACCATGGCACACGCACCAGGCACCGACCAGATGTTCTACGTGGGCACAATGGACGGCTGGTATCTGGA
TACCAAGCTGAACTCCGTGGCCATCGGCGCCCACTGGTCTTGCTTTATCGTGCTGACAATCACCACATTC
TACCTGGGCTATGAGTCCTGGACATCTCGGGGCCCTAGCAAGAGAACCTCCTTTTACGCCGGCTATCAGG
AGGAGCAGAACCTGGCCCTGTTTGTGAATTTCTTTGCCATGCTGAGCTACTTCGGCAAGATCGTGGCCGA
CACACTGGGCCACAACTTCGGCGATGTGGGCCCCTTCATCATCGGCTTCGGCAATTACAGGTATGCCGAC
TACATGCTGACCTGCCCAATGCTGGTGTACGATCTGCTGTATCAGCTGAGGGCCCCCTATCGCGTGTCTT
GTAGCGCCATCATCTTTGCCATGCTGATGTCTGGCGTGCTGGCCGAGTTCTACGCAGAGGGCGACCCTAG
GCTGAGGAATGGCGCCTACGCCTGGTATGGCTTTAGCTGTTTCTGGTTTATCTTCGCCTACTCTATCGTG
ATGAGCATCGTGGCCAAGCAGTATAGCCGGCTGGCCCAGCTGGCCCAGGATACAGGCGCCGAGCACAGCC
TGCACGTGCTGAAGTTCGCCGTGTTTACCTTCTCCATGCTGTGGATTCTGTTTCCCCTGGTGTGGGCCAT
CTGCCCTAGAGGCTTCGGCTGGATCGACGATAACTGGACAGAGGTGGCCCACTGCGTGTGCGACATCGTG
GCCAAGTCCTGTTACGGCTTTGCCCTGGCCCGGTTCAGAAAGACCTATGATGAGGAGCTGTTTCGGCTGC
TGGAGCAGCTGGGACACGACGAGGATGAGTTCCAGAAGCTGGAGCTGGATATGAGGCTGAGCAGCAATGG
CGAGCGCCTGCGGAGACTGTCTGCGGCCGCCAAGAGCAGGATCACCAGCGAGGGCGAGTACATCCCCCTG
GACCAGATCGACATCAACGTGGTGAGCAAGGGCGAGGAGCTGTTCACCGGGGTGGTGCCCATCCTGGTCG
AGCTGGACGGCGACGTAAACGGCCACAAGTTCAGCGTGTCCGGCGAGGGCGAGGGCGATGCCACCTACGG
CAAGCTGACCCTGAAGTTCATCTGCACCACCGGCAAGCTGCCCGTGCCCTGGCCCACCCTCGTGACCACC
TTCGGCTACGGCCTGCAGTGCTTCGCCCGCTACCCCGACCACATGAAGCAGCACGACTTCTTCAAGTCCG
CCATGCCCGAAGGCTACGTCCAGGAGCGCACCATCTTCTTCAAGGACGACGGCAACTACAAGACCCGCGC
CGAGGTGAAGTTCGAGGGCGACACCCTGGTGAACCGCATCGAGCTGAAGGGCATCGACTTCAAGGAGGAC
GGCAACATCCTGGGGCACAAGCTGGAGTACAACTACAACAGCCACAACGTCTATATCATGGCCGACAAGC
AGAAGAACGGCATCAAGGTGAACTTCAAGATCCGCCACAACATCGAGGACGGCAGCGTGCAGCTCGCCGA
CCACTACCAGCAGAACACCCCCATCGGCGACGGCCCCGTGCTGCTGCCCGACAACCACTACCTGAGCTAC
CAGTCCGCCCTGAGCAAAGACCCCAACGAGAAGCGCGATCACATGGTCCTGCTGGAGTTCGTGACCGCCG
CCGGGATCACTCTCGGCATGGACGAGCTGTACAAGTTCTGCTACGAGAACGAGGTGTAATGAGAATTCGA
TATCAAGCTTATCGATAATCAACCTCTGGATTACAAAATTTGTGAAAGATTGACTGGTATTCTTAACTAT
GTTGCTCCTTTTACGCTATGTGGATACGCTGCTTTAATGCCTTTGTATCATGCTATTGCTTCCCGTATGG
CTTTCATTTTCTCCTCCTTGTATAAATCCTGGTTGCTGTCTCTTTATGAGGAGTTGTGGCCCGTTGTCAG
GCAACGTGGCGTGGTGTGCACTGTGTTTGCTGACGCAACCCCCACTGGTTGGGGCATTGCCACCACCTGT
CAGCTCCTTTCCGGAACTTTCGCTTTCCCCCTCCCTATTGCCACGGCGGAACTCATCGCCGCCTGCCTTG
CCCGCTGCTGGACAGGGGCTCGGCTGTTGGGCACTGACAATTCCGTGGTGTTGTCGGGGAAATCATCGTC
CTTTCCTTGGCTGCTCGCCTATGTTGCCACCTGGATTCTGCGCGGGACGTCCTTCTGCTACGTCCCTTCG
GCCCTCAATCCAGCGGACCTTCCTTCCCGCGGCCTGCTGCCGGCTCTGCGGCCTCTTCCGCGTCTTCGCC
TTCGCCCTCAGACGAGTCGGATCTCCCTTTGGGCCGCCTCCCCGCATCGATACCGAGCGCTGCTCGAGAG
ATCTACGGGTGGCATCCCTGTGACCCCTCCCCAGTGCCTCTCCTGGCCCTGGAAGTTGCCACTCCAGTGC
CCACCAGCCTTGTCCTAATAAAATTAAGTTGCATCATTTTGTCTGACTAGGTGTCCTTCTATAATATTAT
GGGGTGGAGGGGGGTGGTATGGAGCAAGGGGCAAGTTGGGAAGACAACCTGTAGGGCCTGCGGGGTCTAT
TGGGAACCAAGCTGGAGTGCAGTGGCACAATCTTGGCTCACTGCAATCTCCGCCTCCTGGGTTCAAGCGA
TTCTCCTGCCTCAGCCTCCCGAGTTGTTGGGATTCCAGGCATGCATGACCAGGCTCAGCTAATTTTTGTT
TTTTTGGTAGAGACGGGGTTTCACCATATTGGCCAGGCTGGTCTCCAACTCCTAATCTCAGGTGATCTAC
CCACCTTGGCCTCCCAAATTGCTGGGATTACAGGCGTGAACCACTGCTCCCTTCCCTGTCCTTCTGATTT
TGTAGGTAACCACGTGCGGACCGAGCGGCCGCAGGAACCCCTAGTGATGGAGTTGGCCACTCCCTCTCTG
CGCGCTCGCTCGCTCACTGAGGCCGGGCGACCAAAGGTCGCCCGACGCCCGGGCTTTGCCCGGGCGGCCT
CAGTGAGCGAGCGAGCGCGCAGCTGCCTGCAGGGGCGCCTGATGCGGTATTTTCTCCTTACGCATCTGTG
CGGTATTTCACACCGCATA
[95 nt withheld, positions 4570-4664]
T
[46 nt withheld, positions 4666-4711]
C
[141 nt withheld, positions 4713-4853]
CCTTTGACGTTGGAGTCCACGTTCTTT
[37 nt withheld, positions 4881-4917]
ACTCTATCTCGGGCTATTCTTTTGATTTATAAGGGATTTTGCCGATTTCGGTCTATTGGTTAAAAAATGA
GCTGATTTAACAAAAATTTAACGCGAATTTTAACAAAATATTAACGTTTACAATTTTATGGTGCACTCTC
AGTACAATCTGCTCTGATGCCGCATAGTTAAGCCAGCCCCGACACCCGCCAACACCCGCTGACGCGCCCT
GACGGGCTTGTCTGCTCCCGGCATCCGCTTACAGACAAGCTGTGACCGTCTCCGGGAGCTGCATGTGTCA
GAGGTTTTCACCGTCATCACCGAAACGCGCGAGACGAAAGGGCCTCGTGATACGCCTATTTTTATAGGTT
AATGTCATGATAATAATGGTTTCTTAGACGTCAGGTGGCACTTTTCGGGGAAATGTGCGCGGAACCCCTA
TTTGTTTATTTTTCTAAATACATTCAAATATGTATCCGCTCATGAGACAATAACCCTGATAAATGCTTCA
ATAATATTGAAAAAGGAAGAGTATGAGTATTCAACATTTCCGTGTCGCCCTTATTCCCTTTTTTGCGGCA
TTTTGCCTTCCTGTTTTTGCTCACCCAGAAACGCTGGTGAAAGTAAAAGATGCTGAAGATCAGTTGGGTG
CACGAGTGGGTTACATCGAACTGGATCTCAACAGCGGTAAGATCCTTGAGAGTTTTCGCCCCGAAGAACG
TTTTCCAATGATGAGCACTTTTAAAGTTCTGCTATGTGGCGCGGTATTATCCCGTATTGACGCCGGGCAA
GAGCAACTCGGTCGCCGCATACACTATTCTCAGAATGACTTGGTTGAGTACTCACCAGTCACAGAAAAGC
ATCTTACGGATGGCATGACAGTAAGAGAATTATGCAGTGCTGCCATAACCATGAGTGATAACACTGCGGC
CAACTTACTTCTGACAACGATCGGAGGACCGAAGGAGCTAACCGCTTTTTTGCACAACATGGGGGATCAT
GTAACTCGCCTTGATCGTTGGGAACCGGAGCTGAATGAAGCCATACCAAACGACGAGCGTGACACCACGA
TGCCTGTAGCAATGGCAACAACGTTGCGCAAACTATTAACTGGCGAACTACTTACTCTAGCTTCCCGGCA
ACAATTAATAGACTGGATGGAGGCGGATAAAGTTGCAGGACCACTTCTGCGCTCGGCCCTTCCGGCTGGC
TGGTTTATTGCTGATAAATCTGGAGCCGGTGAGCGTGGGTCTCGCGGTATCATTGCAGCACTGGGGCCAG
ATGGTAAGCCCTCCCGTATCGTAGTTATCTACACGACGGGGAGTCAGGCAACTATGGATGAACGAAATAG
ACAGATCGCTGAGATAGGTGCCTCACTGATTAAGCATTGGTAACTGTCAGACCAAGTTTACTCATATATA
CTTTAGATTGATTTAAAACTTCATTTTTAATTTAAAAGGATCTAGGTGAAGATCCTTTTTGATAATCTCA
TGACCAAAATCCCTTAACGTGAGTTTTCGTTCCACTGAGCGTCAGACCCCGTAGAAAAGATCAAAGGATC
TTCTTGAGATCCTTTTTTTCTGCGCGTAATCTGCTGCTTGCAAACAAAAAAACCACCGCTACCAGCGGTG
GTTTGTTTGCCGGATCAAGAGCTACCAACTCTTTTTCCGAAGGTAACTGGCTTCAGCAGAGCGCAGATAC
CAAATACTGTTCTTCTAGTGTAGCCGTAGTTAGGCCACCACTTCAAGAACTCTGTAGCACCGCCTACATA
CCTCGCTCTGCTAATCCTGTTACCAGTGGCTGCTGCCAGTGGCGATAAGTCGTGTCTTACCGGGTTGGAC
TCAAGACGATAGTTACCGGATAAGGCGCAGCGGTCGGGCTGAACGGGGGGTTCGTGCACACAGCCCAGCT
TGGAGCGAACGACCTACACCGAACTGAGATACCTACAGCGTGAGCTATGAGAAAGCGCCACGCTTCCCGA
AGGGAGAAAGGCGGACAGGTATCCGGTAAGCGGCAGGGTCGGAACAGGAGAGCGCACGAGGGAGCTTCCA
GGGGGAAACGCCTGGTATCTTTATAGTCCTGTCGGGTTTCGCCACCTCTGACTTGAGCGTCGATTTTTGT
GATGCTCGTCAGGGGGGCGGAGCCTATGGAAAAACGCCAGCAACGCGGCCTTTTTACGGTTCCTGGCCTT
TTGCTGGCCTTTTGCTCACATGT
